Addgene plasmid #52414: pGL3-human OCT4 DE-SV40-Luc
Purpose: Luciferase reporter plasmid for DE OCT4 enhancer activity
Depositing lab: Jacob Hanna. Depositing organization: Weizmann Institute of Science. Publication: Derivation of novel human ground state naive pluripotent stem cells. Gafni O, Weinberger L, Mansour AA, Manor YS, Chomsky E, Ben-Yosef D, Kalma Y, Viukov S, Maza I, Zviran A, Rais Y, Shipony Z, Mukamel Z, Krupalnik V, Zerbib M, Geula S, Caspi I, Schneir D, Shwartz T, Gilad S, Amann-Zalcenstein D, Benjamin S, Amit I, Tanay A, Massarwa R, Novershtern N, Hanna JH. Nature. 2013 Dec 12;504(7479):282-6. doi: 10.1038/nature12745. Epub 2013 Oct 30. PubMed 24172903.
Backbone
  Vector backbone: pGL3 promoter
  Backbone manufacturer: Promega
  Vector type: Mammalian Expression, Luciferase
Growth in bacteria
  Bacterial resistance: Ampicillin, 100 μg/mL
  Growth temperature: 37°C
  Growth strain: DH5alpha
  Copy number: High Copy
Gene/Insert
  Gene/Insert name: Distal element of human OCT4 promoter
  Species: H. sapiens (human)
  Insert size (bp): 1985
  Entrez Gene: POU5F1 (a.k.a. OCT3, OCT4, OCT4Borf1, OTF-3, OTF3, OTF4, Oct-3, Oct-4, Oct3/4)
  Cloning method: Restriction Enzyme; 5′ cloning site Kpn1 (not destroyed); 3′ cloning site Xho1 (not destroyed)
  Sequencing primers: 5′ CTCTCCATCAAAACAAAACGAA; 3′ TCTTCCAGCGGATAGAATGG
Terms and licenses: Academic/Nonprofit Terms; Industry Terms: Not Available to Industry
Depositor comments: Please note that there are several mismatches in between Addgene's quality control and the depositor's sequence. The mismatches do NOT affect plasmid function.
How to cite: pGL3-human OCT4 DE-SV40-Luc was a gift from Jacob Hanna (Addgene plasmid # 52414 ; http://n2t.net/addgene:52414 ; RRID:Addgene_52414)
