[The description below was written by a language model from this plasmid's Addgene catalogue record and pLannotate feature annotations shown in this document.]
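Description:
pGL3-human OCT4 DE-SV40-Luc is a firefly luciferase reporter plasmid built on the Promega pGL3 promoter backbone and intended for transfection into mammalian cells to measure the activity of the distal enhancer (DE) of human OCT4 (POU5F1). It is propagated in E. coli as a high-copy plasmid through a ColE1/pUC-type origin and selected with ampicillin via the bla (AmpR) gene and its own promoter. An f1 bacteriophage origin is also present. Short annotated fragments of lacZα, SV40 large T antigen and a tetracycline resistance gene are backbone remnants rather than functional genes.

The insert is a roughly 2 kb human genomic fragment described as the distal element of the OCT4 promoter, cloned between KpnI and XhoI sites that are both retained. The feature table does not annotate this fragment, but an unannotated stretch of about that size lies between the upstream pause site and the SV40 promoter, consistent with the insert's expected position. In this arrangement the SV40 early promoter, which lacks its own enhancer in this backbone, supplies basal transcription of the luc+ coding sequence, so luciferase output reflects how strongly the OCT4 element boosts that promoter in a given cell state. An SV40 poly(A) signal follows the reporter. A synthetic poly(A) signal and an RNA polymerase II pause site from the human α2 globin gene sit upstream of the insert to suppress read-through transcription from the backbone, which lowers background signal.

The associated work concerns derivation of naive human pluripotent stem cells, so the reporter is likely used to assess enhancer usage in pluripotent states. The depositor notes several mismatches between the quality-control and depositor sequences, which are stated not to affect function.
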