Features (pLannotate 1.2.2; 12 found; start..end, strand, type, name):
      1..429     +  rep_origin     f1 ori (sequence partly withheld): f1 bacteriophage origin of replication; arrow indicates direction of (+) strand synthesis
    461..528     -  CDS            lacZα (fragment): LacZα fragment of β-galactosidase; lacZ fragment
    587..635     +  polyA_signal   poly(A) signal: synthetic polyadenylation signal
    649..740     +  misc_feature   pause site: RNA polymerase II transcriptional pause signal from the human α2 globin gene
   2760..2956    +  promoter       SV40 promoter: SV40 early promoter
   2992..4644    +  CDS            luciferase: firefly luciferase; luc+; enhanced luc+ version of the luciferase gene
   4685..4806    -  polyA_signal   SV40 poly(A) signal: SV40 polyadenylation signal
   4829..4897    -  CDS            large T antigen (fragment): large T antigen from SV40 (simian virus 40)
   4913..5045    +  CDS            TcR (fragment): tetracycline efflux protein; tet; confers resistance to tetracycline
   5225..5813    -  rep_origin     ori: high-copy-number ColE1/pMB1/pBR322/pUC origin of replication
   5984..6844    -  CDS            AmpR: β-lactamase; bla; confers resistance to ampicillin, carbenicillin, and related antibiotics
   6845..6949    -  promoter       AmpR promoter: bla
>Addgene plasmid #52414 | pGL3-human OCT4 DE-SV40-Luc | addgene full sequence | sequence record 288275 | Addgene NGS Result
[124 nt withheld, positions 1-124]
C
[91 nt withheld, positions 126-216]
A
[49 nt withheld, positions 218-266]
CCTTTGACGTTGGAGTCCACGTTCTTT
[37 nt withheld, positions 294-330]
ACCCTATCTCGGTCTATTCTTTTGATTTATAAGGGATTTTGCCGATTTCGGCCTATTGGTTAAAAAATGA
GCTGATTTAACAAAAATTTAACGCGAATTTTAACAAAATATTAACGCTTACAATTTGCCATTCGCCATTC
AGGCTGCGCAACTGTTGGGAAGGGCGATCGGTGCGGGCCTCTTCGCTATTACGCCAGCCCAAGCTACCAT
GATAAGTAAGTAATATTAAGGTACGGGAGGTACTTGGAGCGGCCGCAATAAAATATCTTTATTTTCATTA
CATCTGTGTGTTGGTTTTTTGTGTGAATCGATAGTACTAACATACGCTCTCCATCAAAACAAAACGAAAC
AAAACAAACTAGCAAAATAGGCTGTCCCCAGTGCAAGTGCAGGTGCCAGAACATTTCTCTATCGATAGGT
ACCCATTGAGTCCAAATCCTCTTTACTAGGTGAGGAAACTGAGGCACAGGAGGGGGAGGTGCCATTAGCC
AGGGAGTCAGAGCCAGGACTTAGAACCTGGTCCATGCCTCCTAGTTTGTTCCTGACCAATCCTCCCAGCT
CACCCACTCCTTTTGCTCTCACCTCTGACTCCCTACAGGCTACAGCTAGAGAGTTGACTCCTCTATTTGA
GGTAAGAGTGTCTGGATTTGGGATAAGGTGACCTCAGTTTGCAGGTCTCATGGGGGAGATCAGAGGGTCC
TTTGTTGAGAAGAGGGGACTTGGTCCACAGTGAGCAAAGGAATTTGTCTAAATTGCTATTAAGGGAGATC
ATCTCCCAAGGTGGGCCAAGCCTGAACCCTCAGCCCTCCATTTCTTCCCTTTCTTTTGCCTTCAGATTGA
CAGGCCTCGGAAGTCAAAATAAGTGGTTTCCTAGACCGGGTCGAGAGCAAGTCTCTATTGGTCCCAACTG
AGTTTTTTCAGCTGGTTTTTCAACCAAACAGCACCTCATCTCCCAGTGAGGGGAAGGGAAGGCTGGGCTG
ACAGCAGCAAGGCTGCTCATCTCACCTCTCCCCACCCAGCCATGCCAGCCGCCACACCTGGTGGGGAGAG
GTGGGCCTCACCTGGGTCCCCTGGCAGTGCTCTGTGAAGGGTCTTGACATTGCACTGTAATAATAAAGGT
GTGTGTGAAGTATCTTTTTATGGTGACTTTCTAAAACCCAGGGAATCATGGGACCAGTTCTGATGACTCA
GCCTGGCTTCCAGTCTCCTCCAGGCCCAACGGTGGCCCCCAGCACTGGTTGGGGCCTGGGAGAGCTGGCC
TTGGCTGAAGTGAAGCCACCTACCCTTCAGGCATAACAGGACAGTGAGAAGGAAGGAAAGCCTGCCTCAA
CCTCCCATCAGCCCTGAGCACCCCAGAAGGGGGCCGGCTAGGAGTCTAGGCATGCAGGAGGCTGACCCCT
GACTGGGCTCATATCCAGCCACAAGGCAGCCAGGGACCCAGGCACCCACCCCTTGTCTGCGTCCCTCTCG
GGAATGGGCCTCTTGCCCAGGCCAGAAATACACCACCTACAGTACAAATTATAATCTAAAAACAAGAGGG
TGGTGTTGAGTGGGGAAATTGGGGAAGGTGTTTTAGGAGCCACTAGGAAAATGGGCAGCAGGGACTCTCT
GGACTGGCTTGGGAAGAGCGCTTTTGGGGAACCTGGAGGATGGCAAGCTGAGAAACACTGGTGCGGAGAT
TCCAGCCAAATCCCAGGCCTGCCCCTCCCCCTCCTCTGAGAGGCCGTCTTCTTGGCAGACAGCAGAGAGA
TGCATGACAAAGGTGCCGTGATGGTTCTGTCCTGGGGATTGAGATGGCTGGGGAGGGGCCTCCTCCTGTT
CCGAAGCATGTTCCTCCCACCCCCACCAGGCCCCATAATCTACCTGCCTTTTGGGCAGTTAAAGGCCGAG
AAGTGAACACAGCTCCAACCCCACTGCCTTGTAGACCTTCCGGCAGACCTGTGGCAGGTATTGAAATGCA
CGCATACAATTAGGCTCAAAAAGTCTACACAGACAGGAGATGGGCACACGAACAGAGGCAACATAAGAGT
GGGGGAAAAGTCTCAAAAGACTCACGGATGCCACCAAGATGAAGACAGCTGGCCACGGGACACCCATCCC
CTTAGAAGGCAGACAGAGCCACTGACCCCAGCAGACAAGCCCAGGCAGGGCTGAGCCTGGAGCCTGCAAT
GAGAAGCCTTACTTAAGTCGACAGAGGTCAGCGTGCCCAGTCCAGACCTGGCCTTCTGGCCTTCGAAGCT
GTGGGGAGCCCTGGCCCAGAGCCCCCTCTGGAGCCCCCAGACTTACCCCAGGCCCTCCACTGAGATCAAG
TTTTGGGAGCAGACAGACAAACATCATCCCTCACAGACAGGCATTCCGTTGGCTATTCTCTTGCAAACAG
AATCAAGCACTAGACCAGCAGCATGAGCCTCAGCTCGAGATCTGCGATCTGCATCTCAATTAGTCAGCAA
CCATAGTCCCGCCCCTAACTCCGCCCATCCCGCCCCTAACTCCGCCCAGTTCCGCCCATTCTCCGCCCCA
TCGCTGACTAATTTTTTTTATTTATGCAGAGGCCGAGGCCGCCTCGGCCTCTGAGCTATTCCAGAAGTAG
TGAGGAGGCTTTTTTGGAGGCCTAGGCTTTTGCAAAAAGCTTGGCATTCCGGTACTGTTGGTAAAGCCAC
CATGGAAGACGCCAAAAACATAAAGAAAGGCCCGGCGCCATTCTATCCGCTGGAAGATGGAACCGCTGGA
GAGCAACTGCATAAGGCTATGAAGAGATACGCCCTGGTTCCTGGAACAATTGCTTTTACAGATGCACATA
TCGAGGTGGACATCACTTACGCTGAGTACTTCGAAATGTCCGTTCGGTTGGCAGAAGCTATGAAACGATA
TGGGCTGAATACAAATCACAGAATCGTCGTATGCAGTGAAAACTCTCTTCAATTCTTTATGCCGGTGTTG
GGCGCGTTATTTATCGGAGTTGCAGTTGCGCCCGCGAACGACATTTATAATGAACGTGAATTGCTCAACA
GTATGGGCATTTCGCAGCCTACCGTGGTGTTCGTTTCCAAAAAGGGGTTGCAAAAAATTTTGAACGTGCA
AAAAAAGCTCCCAATCATCCAAAAAATTATTATCATGGATTCTAAAACGGATTACCAGGGATTTCAGTCG
ATGTACACGTTCGTCACATCTCATCTACCTCCCGGTTTTAATGAATACGATTTTGTGCCAGAGTCCTTCG
ATAGGGACAAGACAATTGCACTGATCATGAACTCCTCTGGATCTACTGGTCTGCCTAAAGGTGTCGCTCT
GCCTCATAGAACTGCCTGCGTGAGATTCTCGCATGCCAGAGATCCTATTTTTGGCAATCAAATCATTCCG
GATACTGCGATTTTAAGTGTTGTTCCATTCCATCACGGTTTTGGAATGTTTACTACACTCGGATATTTGA
TATGTGGATTTCGAGTCGTCTTAATGTATAGATTTGAAGAAGAGCTGTTTCTGAGGAGCCTTCAGGATTA
CAAGATTCAAAGTGCGCTGCTGGTGCCAACCCTATTCTCCTTCTTCGCCAAAAGCACTCTGATTGACAAA
TACGATTTATCTAATTTACACGAAATTGCTTCTGGTGGCGCTCCCCTCTCTAAGGAAGTCGGGGAAGCGG
TTGCCAAGAGGTTCCATCTGCCAGGTATCAGGCAAGGATATGGGCTCACTGAGACTACATCAGCTATTCT
GATTACACCCGAGGGGGATGATAAACCGGGCGCGGTCGGTAAAGTTGTTCCATTTTTTGAAGCGAAGGTT
GTGGATCTGGATACCGGGAAAACGCTGGGCGTTAATCAAAGAGGCGAACTGTGTGTGAGAGGTCCTATGA
TTATGTCCGGTTATGTAAACAATCCGGAAGCGACCAACGCCTTGATTGACAAGGATGGATGGCTACATTC
TGGAGACATAGCTTACTGGGACGAAGACGAACACTTCTTCATCGTTGACCGCCTGAAGTCTCTGATTAAG
TACAAAGGCTATCAGGTGGCTCCCGCTGAATTGGAATCCATCTTGCTCCAACACCCCAACATCTTCGACG
CAGGTGTCGCAGGTCTTCCCGACGATGACGCCGGTGAACTTCCCGCCGCCGTTGTTGTTTTGGAGCACGG
AAAGACGATGACGGAAAAAGAGATCGTGGATTACGTCGCCAGTCAAGTAACAACCGCGAAAAAGTTGCGC
GGAGGAGTTGTGTTTGTGGACGAAGTACCGAAAGGTCTTACCGGAAAACTCGACGCAAGAAAAATCAGAG
AGATCCTCATAAAGGCCAAGAAGGGCGGAAAGATCGCCGTGTAATTCTAGAGTCGGGGCGGCCGGCCGCT
TCGAGCAGACATGATAAGATACATTGATGAGTTTGGACAAACCACAACTAGAATGCAGTGAAAAAAATGC
TTTATTTGTGAAATTTGTGATGCTATTGCTTTATTTGTAACCATTATAAGCTGCAATAAACAAGTTAACA
ACAACAATTGCATTCATTTTATGTTTCAGGTTCAGGGGGAGGTGTGGGAGGTTTTTTAAAGCAAGTAAAA
CCTCTACAAATGTGGTAAAATCGATAAGGATCCGTCGACCGATGCCCTTGAGAGCCTTCAACCCAGTCAG
CTCCTTCCGGTGGGCGCGGGGCATGACTATCGTCGCCGCACTTATGACTGTCTTCTTTATCATGCAACTC
GTAGGACAGGTGCCGGCAGCGCTCTTCCGCTTCCTCGCTCACTGACTCGCTGCGCTCGGTCGTTCGGCTG
CGGCGAGCGGTATCAGCTCACTCAAAGGCGGTAATACGGTTATCCACAGAATCAGGGGATAACGCAGGAA
AGAACATGTGAGCAAAAGGCCAGCAAAAGGCCAGGAACCGTAAAAAGGCCGCGTTGCTGGCGTTTTTCCA
TAGGCTCCGCCCCCCTGACGAGCATCACAAAAATCGACGCTCAAGTCAGAGGTGGCGAAACCCGACAGGA
CTATAAAGATACCAGGCGTTTCCCCCTGGAAGCTCCCTCGTGCGCTCTCCTGTTCCGACCCTGCCGCTTA
CCGGATACCTGTCCGCCTTTCTCCCTTCGGGAAGCGTGGCGCTTTCTCATAGCTCACGCTGTAGGTATCT
CAGTTCGGTGTAGGTCGTTCGCTCCAAGCTGGGCTGTGTGCACGAACCCCCCGTTCAGCCCGACCGCTGC
GCCTTATCCGGTAACTATCGTCTTGAGTCCAACCCGGTAAGACACGACTTATCGCCACTGGCAGCAGCCA
CTGGTAACAGGATTAGCAGAGCGAGGTATGTAGGCGGTGCTACAGAGTTCTTGAAGTGGTGGCCTAACTA
CGGCTACACTAGAAGAACAGTATTTGGTATCTGCGCTCTGCTGAAGCCAGTTACCTTCGGAAAAAGAGTT
GGTAGCTCTTGATCCGGCAAACAAACCACCGCTGGTAGCGGTGGTTTTTTTGTTTGCAAGCAGCAGATTA
CGCGCAGAAAAAAAGGATCTCAAGAAGATCCTTTGATCTTTTCTACGGGGTCTGACGCTCAGTGGAACGA
AAACTCACGTTAAGGGATTTTGGTCATGAGATTATCAAAAAGGATCTTCACCTAGATCCTTTTAAATTAA
AAATGAAGTTTTAAATCAATCTAAAGTATATATGAGTAAACTTGGTCTGACAGTTACCAATGCTTAATCA
GTGAGGCACCTATCTCAGCGATCTGTCTATTTCGTTCATCCATAGTTGCCTGACTCCCCGTCGTGTAGAT
AACTACGATACGGGAGGGCTTACCATCTGGCCCCAGTGCTGCAATGATACCGCGAGACCCACGCTCACCG
GCTCCAGATTTATCAGCAATAAACCAGCCAGCCGGAAGGGCCGAGCGCAGAAGTGGTCCTGCAACTTTAT
CCGCCTCCATCCAGTCTATTAATTGTTGCCGGGAAGCTAGAGTAAGTAGTTCGCCAGTTAATAGTTTGCG
CAACGTTGTTGCCATTGCTACAGGCATCGTGGTGTCACGCTCGTCGTTTGGTATGGCTTCATTCAGCTCC
GGTTCCCAACGATCAAGGCGAGTTACATGATCCCCCATGTTGTGCAAAAAAGCGGTTAGCTCCTTCGGTC
CTCCGATCGTTGTCAGAAGTAAGTTGGCCGCAGTGTTATCACTCATGGTTATGGCAGCACTGCATAATTC
TCTTACTGTCATGCCATCCGTAAGATGCTTTTCTGTGACTGGTGAGTACTCAACCAAGTCATTCTGAGAA
TAGTGTATGCGGCGACCGAGTTGCTCTTGCCCGGCGTCAATACGGGATAATACCGCGCCACATAGCAGAA
CTTTAAAAGTGCTCATCATTGGAAAACGTTCTTCGGGGCGAAAACTCTCAAGGATCTTACCGCTGTTGAG
ATCCAGTTCGATGTAACCCACTCGTGCACCCAACTGATCTTCAGCATCTTTTACTTTCACCAGCGTTTCT
GGGTGAGCAAAAACAGGAAGGCAAAATGCCGCAAAAAAGGGAATAAGGGCGACACGGAAATGTTGAATAC
TCATACTCTTCCTTTTTCAATATTATTGAAGCATTTATCAGGGTTATTGTCTCATGAGCGGATACATATT
TGAATGTATTTAGAAAAATAAACAAATAGGGGTTCCGCGCACATTTCCCCGAAAAGTGCCACCTG
