>Addgene plasmid #52414 | pGL3-human OCT4 DE-SV40-Luc | depositor partial sequence | sequence record 82031 | distal oct4 promoter element
CATTGAGTCCAAATCCTCTTTACTAGGTGAGGAAACTGAGGCACAGGAGGGGGAGGTGCCATTAGCCAGG
GAGTCAGAGCCAGGACTTAGAACCTGGTCCATGCCTCCTAGTTTGTTCCTGACCAATCCTCCCAGCTCAC
CCACTCCTTTTGCTCTCACCTCTGACTCCCTACAGGCTACAGCTAGAGAGTTGACTCCTCTATTTGAGGT
AAGAGTGTCTGGATTTGGGATAAGGTGACCTCAGTTTGCAGGGCTCATGGGGGAGATCAGAGGGTCCTTT
GTTGAGAAGAGGGGACTTGGTCCACAGTGAGCAAAGGAATTTGTCTAAATTGCTATTAAGGGAGATCATC
TCCCAAGGTGGGCCAAGCCTGAACCCTCAGCCCTCCGTTTCTTCCCTTTCTTTTGCCTTCAGATTGACAG
GCCTCGGAAGTCAAAATAAGTGGTTTCCTAGACCGGGTCGAGAGCAAGTCTCTATTGGTCCCAACTGAGT
TTTTTCAGCTGGTTTTTCAACCAAACAGCACCTCATCTCCCAGTGAGGGGAAGGGAAGGCTGGGCTGAGA
GCAGCAAGGCTGCTCATCTCACCTCTCCCCACCCAGCCATGCCAGCCGCCTCACCTGGTGGGGAGAGGTG
GGCCTCACCTGGGTCCCCTGGCAGTGCTCTGTGAAGGGTCTTGACATTGCACTGTAATAATAAAGGTGTG
TGTGAAGTATCTTTTTATGGTGACTTTCTAAAACCCAGGGAATCATGGGACCAGTTCTGATGACTCAGCC
TGGCTTCCAGTCTCCTCCAGGCCCAACGGTGGCCCCCAGCACTGGTTGGGGCCTGGGAGAGCTGGCCTTG
GCTGAAGTGAAGCCACCTACCCTTCAGGCATAACAGGACAGTGAGAAGGAAGGAAAGCCTGCCTCAACCT
CCCATCAGCCCTGAGCACCCCAGAAGGGGGCCGGCTAGGAGTCTAGGCATGCAGGAGGCTGACCCCTGAC
TGGGCTCATATCCAGCCACAAGGCAGCCAGGGATCCAGGCACCCACCCCTTGTCTGCGTCCCTCTCGGGA
ATGGGCCTCTTGCCCAGGCCAGAAATACACCACCTACAGTACAAATTATAATCTAAAAACAAGAGGGTGG
TGTTGAGTGGGGAAATTGGGGAAGGTGTTTTAGGAGCCACTAGGAAAATGGGCAGCAGGGACTCTCTGGA
CTGGCTTGGGAAGAGCGCTTTTGGGGAACCTGGAGGATGGCAAGCTGAGAAACACTGGTGTGGAGATTCC
AGCCAAATCCCAGGCCTGCCCCTCCCCCTCCTCTGAGAGGCCGTCTTCTTGGCAGACAGCAGAGAGATGC
ATGACAAAGGTGCCGTGATGGTTCTGTCCTGGGGATTGAGATGGCTGGGGAGGGGCCTCCTCCTGTTCCG
AAGCATGTTCCTCCCACCCCCACCAGGCCCCATAATCTACCTGCCTTTTGGGCAGTTAAAGGCCGAGAAG
TGAACACAGCTGCAACCCCACTGCCTTGTAGACCTTCCGGCAGACCTGTGGCAGGTATTGAAATGCACGC
ATACAATTAGGCTCAAAAAGTCTACACAGACAGGAGATGGGCACACGAACAGAGGCAACATAAGAGTGGG
GGAAAAGTCTCAAAAGACTCACGGATGCCACCAAGATGAAGACAGCTGGCCACGGGACACCCATCCCCTT
AGAAGGCAGATAGAGCCACTGACCCCAGCAGACAAGCCCAGGCAGGGCTGAGCCTGGAGCCTGCAATGAG
AAGCCTTACTTAAGTCGACAGAGGTCAGCGTGCCCAGTCCAGACCTGGCCTTCTGGCCTTCGAAGCTGTG
GGGAGCCCTGGCCCAGAGCCCCCTCTGGAGCCCCCAGACTTACCCCAGGCCCTCCACTGAGATCAAGTTT
TGGGAGCAGACAGACAAACATCATCCCTCACAGACAGGCATTCCGTTGGCTATTCTCTTGCAAACAGAAT
CAAGCACTAGACCAGCAGCATGAGC
