>Addgene plasmid #52414 | pGL3-human OCT4 DE-SV40-Luc | addgene partial sequence | sequence record 84678 | RVprimer3 5'-CTAGCAAAATAGGCTGTCCC-3'
TTTCTCTATCGATAGGTACCCATTGAGTCCAAATCCTCTTTACTAGGTGAGGAAACTGAGGCACAGGAGG
GGGAGGTGCCATTAGCCAGGGAGTCAGAGCCAGGACTTAGAACCTGGTCCATGCCTCCTAGTTTGTTCCT
GACCAATCCTCCCAGCTCACCCACTCCTTTTGCTCTCACCTCTGACTCCCTACAGGCTACAGCTAGAGAG
TTGACTCCTCTATTTGAGGTAAGAGTGTCTGGATTTGGGATAAGGTGACCTCAGTTTGCAGGTCTCATGG
GGGAGATCAGAGGGTCCTTTGTTGAGAAGAGGGGACTTGGTCCACAGTGAGCAAAGGAATTTGTCTAAAT
TGCTATTAAGGGAGATCATCTCCCAAGGTGGGCCAAGCCTGAACCCTCAGCCCTCCATTTCTTCCCTTTC
TTTTGCCTTCAGATTGACAGGCCTCGGAAGTCAAAATAAGTGGTTTCCTAGACCGGGTCGAGAGCAAGTC
TCTATTGGTCCCAACTGAGTTTTTTCAGCTGGTTTTTCAACCAAACAGCACCTCATCTCCCAGTGAGGGG
AAGGGAAGGCTGGGCTGACAGCAGCAAGGCTGCTCATCTCACCTCTCCCCACCCAGCCATGCCAGCCGCC
ACACCTGGTGGGGAGAGGTGGGCCTCACCTGGGTCCCCTGGCAGTGCTCTGTGAAGGGTCTTGACATTGC
ACTGTAATAATAAAGGTGTGTGTGAAGTATCTTTTTATGGTGACTTTCTAAAACCCAGGGAATCATGGGA
CCAGTTCTGATGACTCAGCCTGGCTTCCAGTCTCCTCCAGGCCCAACGGTGGCCCCCAGCACTGGTTGGG
GCCTGGGAGAGCTGGCCTTGGCTGAAGTGAAGCCACCTACCCTTCAGGCATAACAGGACAGTGAGAAGGA
AGGAAAGCCTGCCTCAACCTCC
