>Addgene plasmid #52414 | pGL3-human OCT4 DE-SV40-Luc | addgene partial sequence | sequence record 89379 | LucNRev 5'-CCTTATGCAGTTGCTCTCC-3'
TTTTGGCGTCTTCCATGGTGGCTTTACCAACAGTACCGGAATGCCAAGCTTTTTGCAAAAGCCTAGGCCT
CCAAAAAAGCCTCCTCACTACTTCTGGAATAGCTCAGAGGCCGAGGCGGCCTCGGCCTCTGCATAAATAA
AAAAAATTAGTCAGCGATGGGGCGGAGAATGGGCGGAACTGGGCGGAGTTAGGGGCGGGATGGGCGGAGT
TAGGGGCGGGACTATGGTTGCTGACTAATTGAGATGCAGATCGCAGATCTCGAGCTGAGGCTCATGCTGC
TGGTCTAGTGCTTGATTCTGTTTGCAAGAGAATAGCCAACGGAATGCCTGTCTGTGAGGGATGATGTTTG
TCTGTCTGCTCCCAAAACTTGATCTCAGTGGAGGGCCTGGGGTAAGTCTGGGGGCTCCAGAGGGGGCTCT
GGGCCAGGGCTCCCCACAGCTTCGAAGGCCAGAAGGCCAGGTCTGGACTGGGCACGCTGACCTCTGTCGA
CTTAAGTAAGGCTTCTCATTGCAGGCTCCAGGCTCAGCCCTGCCTGGGCTTGTCTGCTGGGGTCAGTGGC
TCTGTCTGCCTTCTAAGGGGATGGGTGTCCCGTGGCCAGCTGTCTTCATCTTGGTGGCATCCGTGAGTCT
TTTGAGACTTTTCCCCCACTCTTATGTTGCCTCTGTTCGTGTGCCCATCTCCTGTCTGTGTAGACTTTTT
GAGCCTAATTGTATGCGTGCATTTCAATACCTGCCACAGGTCTGCCGGAAGGTCTACAAGGCAGTGGGGT
TGGAGCTGTGTTCACTTCTCGGCCTTTAACTGCCCAAAAGGCAGGTAGATTATGGGGCCTGGTG
